>Addgene plasmid #207794 | qTAG-C-moxGFP-Puro-MAPRE1 | addgene full sequence | sequence record 416380 | Addgene NGS Result
TCGCGCGTTTCGGTGATGACGGTGAAAACCTCTGACACATGCAGCTCCCGGAGACGGTCACAGCTTGTCT
GTAAGCGGATGCCGGGAGCAGACAAGCCCGTCAGGGCGCGTCAGCGGGTGTTGGCGGGTGTCGGGGCTGG
CTTAACTATGCGGCATCAGAGCAGATTGTACTGAGAGTGCACCATATGCGGTGTGAAATACCGCACAGAT
GCGTAAGGAGAAAATACCGCATCAGGCGCCATTCGCCATTCAGGCTGCGCAACTGTTGGGAAGGGCGATC
GGTGCGGGCCTCTTCGCTATTACGCCAGCTGGCGAAAGGGGGATGTGCTGCAAGGCGATTAAGTTGGGTA
ACGCCAGGGTTTTCCCAGTCACGACGTTGTAAAACGACGGCCAGTGAATTCTCAGGAATTTTTGAGGGAA
ATTTTTTTTTTTTTTTAGTGACGGGGATCTCACTTTATTGCCCAGGCTGGAGTGCCTGGTGGTGCGATCA
TGGCTCACTGCAGCTTTGACCTCCTGGGTCAAGCAGTCCTGCCTCGACCCCGCTGGGGAGTAGCTGGGAC
TACAGGCATGTCCCACCAGGCTTGGCTAGTTTTTTTTTTTTTCGAGACATTGTCTCACTGTGTTACCCAG
GCTGGTCTTGAACTTCTGGGCTCAAGCCTTGGCCTTCCAAAGTGCTAGGATTACAGGCATGAGCCATCAC
ACCTGGCCTTCTTTCTTCTTTAAAAAACAGTTTTATTGAAGTATAACTGACATAATAAACTGCACATATT
TAAAATGTACCTTTGATGACATGGGTGAAATTACCACCATAATGAAGACAATGTAAATATGCATCACTTT
CAAAAGTTTGAGGGTAAATTTGACTGTGCTCAGTTTTTGTCTTTGGTGAGATGCAATTCTACTACCCAAG
AAATAAAATAGCAGTCACCTGGCCTGTATAGAGCCAGGAAGAACCATTGTTTTTAAGAGGCTGTAAGTAT
GAGGAAAGTGAACTCACAGTAGAAATGGATCTTTCAGTGGCTTTCCCCTCTCATTTTCCTATTTCAGGAA
GGCTTTGTGATACCTGATGAAGGAGGCCCACAGGAGGAGCAAGAAGAGTATGGAGGAAGCGGAGGATCTG
GCGGTACCATGGTGAGCAAGGGCGAGGAGCTGTTCACCGGGGTGGTGCCCATCCTGGTCGAGCTGGACGG
CGACGTGAACGGCCACAAGTTCTCCGTGCGGGGCGAGGGCGAGGGCGATGCCACCAACGGCAAGCTGACC
CTGAAGTTCATCAGCACCACCGGCAAGCTGCCCGTGCCCTGGCCCACCCTCGTGACCACCCTGACCTACG
GCGTGCAGAGCTTCTCCCGCTACCCCGACCACATGAAGCGCCACGACTTCTTCAAGAGCGCCATGCCCGA
AGGCTACGTCCAGGAGCGCACCATCTCCTTCAAGGACGACGGCACCTACAAGACCCGCGCCGAGGTGAAG
TTCGAGGGCGACACCCTGGTGAACCGCATCGAGCTGAAGGGCATCGACTTCAAGGAGGACGGCAACATCC
TGGGGCACAAGCTGGAGTACAACTTCAACTCCCACAACGTCTATATCACCGCCGACAAGCAGAAGAACGG
CATCAAGGCCAACTTCAAGATCCGCCATAACGTGGAGGACGGCTCCGTGCAGCTCGCCGACCACTACCAG
CAGAACACCCCCATCGGCGACGGCCCCGTGCTGCTGCCCGACAACCACTACCTGTCCACCCAGTCCAAGC
TGTCCAAAGACCCCAACGAGAAGCGCGATCACATGGTCCTGCTGGAGTTCGTGACCGCCGCCGGGATCAC
TCACGGCATGGACGAGCTGTACAAGGGCTCTGGCTACCCCTACGACGTGCCCGACTACGCCGGCTATCCG
TATGATGTCCCGGACTATGCAACGCGTTACCGTTCGTATAGCATACATTATACGAAGTTATCTGGATCCG
GAGCTACTAACTTCAGCCTGCTGAAGCAGGCCGGAGACGTGGAGGAGAACCCTGGACCTTCTAGAATGAC
CGAGTACAAGCCCACGGTGCGCCTCGCCACCCGCGACGACGTCCCCAGGGCCGTACGCACCCTCGCCGCC
GCGTTCGCCGACTACCCCGCCACGCGCCACACCGTCGATCCGGACCGCCACATCGAGCGGGTCACCGAGC
TGCAAGAACTCTTCCTCACGCGCGTCGGGCTCGACATCGGCAAGGTGTGGGTCGCGGACGACGGCGCCGC
GGTGGCGGTCTGGACCACGCCGGAGAGCGTCGAAGCGGGGGCGGTGTTCGCCGAGATCGGCCCGCGCATG
GCCGAGTTGAGCGGTTCCCGGCTGGCCGCGCAGCAACAGATGGAAGGCCTCCTGGCGCCGCACCGGCCCA
AGGAGCCCGCGTGGTTCCTGGCCACCGTCGGCGTCTCGCCCGACCACCAGGGCAAGGGTCTGGGCAGCGC
CGTCGTGCTCCCCGGAGTGGAGGCGGCCGAGCGCGCCGGGGTGCCCGCCTTCCTGGAGACCTCCGCGCCC
CGCAACCTCCCCTTCTACGAGCGGCTCGGCTTCACCGTCACCGCCGACGTCGAGGTGCCCGAAGGACCGC
GCACCTGGTGCATGACCCGCAAGCCCGGTGCCCCCGGGATAACTTCGTATAGCATACATTATACGAACGG
TAGCCTCGAGACCGGTAAGAGCAAGTGATAACAGCCTGGACCAGCAGAGCAACATCGGAATTCTTCACTC
CAAATCATGTGCTTAACTGTAAAATACTCCCTTTTGTTATCCTTAGAGGACTCACTGGTTTCTTTTCATA
AGCAAAAAGTACCTCTTCTTAAAGTGCACTTTGCAGACGTTTCACTCCTTTTCCAATAAGTTTGAGTTAG
GAGCTTTTACCTTGTAGCAGAGCAGTATTAACACCTAGTTGGTTCACCTGGAAAACAGAGAGGCTGACCG
TGGGGCTCACCATGCGGATGCGGGTCACACTGAATGCTGGAGAGATGTTATGTAATATGCTGAGGTGGCG
ACCTCAGTGGAGAAATGTAAAGACTGAATTGAATTTTAAGCTAATGTGAAATCAGAGAATGTTGTAATAA
GTAAATGCCTTAAGAGTATTTAAAATATGCTTCCACATTTCAAAATATAAAATGTAACATGACAAGAGAT
TTTGCGTTTGACATTGTGTCTGGGAAGGAAGGGCCAGACCTTGGAACCTTTGGAACCTGCTGTCAACAGG
TCTTACAGGGCTGCTTGAACCCTCATAGGCCTAGGCTTTGGTCTAAAAGGAACATTTAAAAAGTTGCCCT
GTAAAGTTATTTGGTGTCATTGACCAATTGCATCCCAGCTAAAAAGCAAGAGGCATCGTTGCCTGGATAA
TAGAGGATGTGTTTCAGCCCTGAGATGTAAGCTTGGCGTAATCATGGTCATAGCTGTTTCCTGTGTGAAA
TTGTTATCCGCTCACAATTCCACACAACATACGAGCCGGAAGCATAAAGTGTAAAGCCTGGGGTGCCTAA
TGAGTGAGCTAACTCACATTAATTGCGTTGCGCTCACTGCCCGCTTTCCAGTCGGGAAACCTGTCGTGCC
AGCTGCATTAATGAATCGGCCAACGCGCGGGGAGAGGCGGTTTGCGTATTGGGCGCTCTTCCGCTTCCTC
GCTCACTGACTCGCTGCGCTCGGTCGTTCGGCTGCGGCGAGCGGTATCAGCTCACTCAAAGGCGGTAATA
CGGTTATCCACAGAATCAGGGGATAACGCAGGAAAGAACATGTGAGCAAAAGGCCAGCAAAAGGCCAGGA
ACCGTAAAAAGGCCGCGTTGCTGGCGTTTTTCCATAGGCTCCGCCCCCCTGACGAGCATCACAAAAATCG
ACGCTCAAGTCAGAGGTGGCGAAACCCGACAGGACTATAAAGATACCAGGCGTTTCCCCCTGGAAGCTCC
CTCGTGCGCTCTCCTGTTCCGACCCTGCCGCTTACCGGATACCTGTCCGCCTTTCTCCCTTCGGGAAGCG
TGGCGCTTTCTCATAGCTCACGCTGTAGGTATCTCAGTTCGGTGTAGGTCGTTCGCTCCAAGCTGGGCTG
TGTGCACGAACCCCCCGTTCAGCCCGACCGCTGCGCCTTATCCGGTAACTATCGTCTTGAGTCCAACCCG
GTAAGACACGACTTATCGCCACTGGCAGCAGCCACTGGTAACAGGATTAGCAGAGCGAGGTATGTAGGCG
GTGCTACAGAGTTCTTGAAGTGGTGGCCTAACTACGGCTACACTAGAAGAACAGTATTTGGTATCTGCGC
TCTGCTGAAGCCAGTTACCTTCGGAAAAAGAGTTGGTAGCTCTTGATCCGGCAAACAAACCACCGCTGGT
AGCGGTGGTTTTTTTGTTTGCAAGCAGCAGATTACGCGCAGAAAAAAAGGATCTCAAGAAGATCCTTTGA
TCTTTTCTACGGGGTCTGACGCTCAGTGGAACGAAAACTCACGTTAAGGGATTTTGGTCATGAGATTATC
AAAAAGGATCTTCACCTAGATCCTTTTAAATTAAAAATGAAGTTTTAAATCAATCTAAAGTATATATGAG
TAAACTTGGTCTGACAGTTACCAATGCTTAATCAGTGAGGCACCTATCTCAGCGATCTGTCTATTTCGTT
CATCCATAGTTGCCTGACTCCCCGTCGTGTAGATAACTACGATACGGGAGGGCTTACCATCTGGCCCCAG
TGCTGCAATGATACCGCGAGACCCACGCTCACCGGCTCCAGATTTATCAGCAATAAACCAGCCAGCCGGA
AGGGCCGAGCGCAGAAGTGGTCCTGCAACTTTATCCGCCTCCATCCAGTCTATTAATTGTTGCCGGGAAG
CTAGAGTAAGTAGTTCGCCAGTTAATAGTTTGCGCAACGTTGTTGCCATTGCTACAGGCATCGTGGTGTC
ACGCTCGTCGTTTGGTATGGCTTCATTCAGCTCCGGTTCCCAACGATCAAGGCGAGTTACATGATCCCCC
ATGTTGTGCAAAAAAGCGGTTAGCTCCTTCGGTCCTCCGATCGTTGTCAGAAGTAAGTTGGCCGCAGTGT
TATCACTCATGGTTATGGCAGCACTGCATAATTCTCTTACTGTCATGCCATCCGTAAGATGCTTTTCTGT
GACTGGTGAGTACTCAACCAAGTCATTCTGAGAATAGTGTATGCGGCGACCGAGTTGCTCTTGCCCGGCG
TCAATACGGGATAATACCGCGCCACATAGCAGAACTTTAAAAGTGCTCATCATTGGAAAACGTTCTTCGG
GGCGAAAACTCTCAAGGATCTTACCGCTGTTGAGATCCAGTTCGATGTAACCCACTCGTGCACCCAACTG
ATCTTCAGCATCTTTTACTTTCACCAGCGTTTCTGGGTGAGCAAAAACAGGAAGGCAAAATGCCGCAAAA
AAGGGAATAAGGGCGACACGGAAATGTTGAATACTCATACTCTTCCTTTTTCAATATTATTGAAGCATTT
ATCAGGGTTATTGTCTCATGAGCGGATACATATTTGAATGTATTTAGAAAAATAAACAAATAGGGGTTCC
GCGCACATTTCCCCGAAAAGTGCCACCTGACGTCTAAGAAACCATTATTATCATGACATTAACCTATAAA
AATAGGCGTATCACGAGGCCCTTTCGTC
Features (pLannotate 1.2.2; 16 found; start..end, strand, type, name):
    137..236     +  misc_feature   bom (fragment): basis of mobility region from pBR322
    242..399     -  CDS            lacZα (fragment): LacZα fragment of β-galactosidase; lacZ fragment
    622..720     +  CDS            YP007_HUMAN (fragment): Experimental evidence at transcript level: Swiss-Prot protein existence level 2. From Homo sapiens (Human).
   1009..1101    +  CDS            MAPRE1 (fragment): MARE1_HUMAN - Experimental evidence at protein level: Swiss-Prot protein existence level 1. Plus-end tracking protein (+TIP) that binds to the plus-end of microtubules and regulates the dynamics of the microtubule cytoskeleton (PubMed:12388762, PubMed:16109370, PubMed:19632184, PubMed:21646404, PubMed:28726242, PubMed:28814570). Promotes cytoplasmic microtubule nucleation and elongation (PubMed:12388762, PubMed:16109370, PubMed:19632184, PubMed:21646404, PubMed:28726242, PubMed:28814570). May be involved in spindle function by stabilizing microtubules and anchoring them at centrosomes (PubMed:
   1129..1845    +  CDS            moxGFP: moxGFP is a basic (constitutively fluorescent) green fluorescent protein published in 2015, derived from Aequorea victoria. It is reported to be a rapidly-maturing monomer.
   1918..1951    +  protein_bind   lox71: Left element (LE) mutant of loxP (Araki et al., 2010). Cre-mediated recombination occurs in the 8-bp core sequence (GCATACAT). Cre recombinase
   2026..2622    +  CDS            PuroR (fragment): puromycin N-acetyltransferase; pac from Streptomyces; confers resistance to puromycin
   2629..2662    +  protein_bind   lox66: Right element (RE) mutant of loxP (Araki et al., 2010). Cre-mediated recombination occurs in the 8-bp core sequence (GCATACAT). Cre recombinase
   3431..3447    -  protein_bind   lac operator: The lac repressor binds to the lac operator to inhibit transcription in E. coli. This inhibition can be relieved by adding lactose or isopropyl-β-D-thiogalactopyranoside (IPTG). lac repressor encoded by lacI
   3455..3485    -  promoter       lac promoter: promoter for the E. coli lac operon
   3500..3521    -  protein_bind   CAP binding site: CAP binding activates transcription in the presence of cAMP. E. coli catabolite activator protein
   3534..3626    -  CDS            lacI (fragment): lac repressor; lacI; The lac repressor binds to the lac operator to inhibit transcription in E. coli. This inhibition can be relieved by adding lactose or isopropyl-β-D-thiogalactopyranoside (IPTG).
   3809..4397    -  rep_origin     ori: high-copy-number ColE1/pMB1/pBR322/pUC origin of replication
   4568..5428    -  CDS            AmpR: β-lactamase; bla; confers resistance to ampicillin, carbenicillin, and related antibiotics
   5429..5533    -  promoter       AmpR promoter: bla
   5628..35      +  CDS            rop (fragment) (across the origin): Rop protein, which maintains plasmids at low copy number; rop
