[The description below was written by a language model from this plasmid's Addgene catalogue record and pLannotate feature annotations shown in this document.]
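Description:
qTAG-C-moxGFP-Puro-MAPRE1 is a CRISPR knock-in donor template built on the pUC19 cloning backbone and used to tag the human MAPRE1 (EB1) gene at its endogenous locus in mammalian cells. In E. coli it is maintained as a high-copy plasmid through the ColE1/pUC origin and selected with ampicillin via the β-lactamase gene and its promoter. Remnants of the pUC19 lacZα/lac promoter region flank the insert, and the short bom, rop and lacI fragments called by the annotation are backbone sequence with no role in the design.

The roughly 3 kb insert consists of MAPRE1 homology arms surrounding a moxGFP-Puro cassette. The feature table shows a fragment of the MAPRE1 coding sequence, consistent with the end of the left arm, lying just upstream of the complete moxGFP open reading frame. moxGFP is a monomeric, rapidly maturing green fluorescent protein derived from Aequorea victoria GFP. Downstream lies the puromycin N-acetyltransferase gene, which the record describes as linked to moxGFP by a 2A peptide, although the 2A element is not annotated separately. No mammalian promoter is annotated, which fits a design in which both the fusion protein and the resistance marker depend on correct in-frame integration and expression from the native MAPRE1 promoter. The puromycin gene is bracketed by lox71 and lox66 mutant sites in the same orientation, which should allow Cre-mediated excision of the marker after selection.

The donor is meant to be co-transfected with a companion px330-PITCh-MAPRE1 plasmid that supplies the sgRNA. Edited cells are enriched with puromycin and express C-terminally tagged EB1. Because EB1 tracks microtubule plus ends, the tag allows growing microtubule tips to be visualised at endogenous expression levels.
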