Addgene plasmid #207794: qTAG-C-moxGFP-Puro-MAPRE1
Purpose: Donor template to insert moxGFP-2A-Puro into the C-terminus of the MAPRE1 locus for growing microtubule tip visualization. To be co-transfected with sgRNA plasmid px330-PITCh-MAPRE1 Addgene #207793
Depositing lab: Laurence Pelletier. Depositing organization: Sinai Health System. Publication: qTAG: an adaptable plasmid scaffold for CRISPR-based endogenous tagging. Philip R, Sharma A, Matellan L, Erpf AC, Hsu WH, Tkach JM, Wyatt HDM, Pelletier L. EMBO J. 2024 Dec 12. doi: 10.1038/s44318-024-00337-5. PubMed 39668248.
Backbone
  Vector backbone: pUC19
  Backbone manufacturer: Invitrogen
  Backbone size w/o insert (bp): 2686
  Vector type: Mammalian Expression, CRISPR ; Donor Template
  Selectable markers: Puromycin
Growth in bacteria
  Bacterial resistance: Ampicillin, 100 μg/mL
  Growth temperature: 37°C
  Growth strain: DH5alpha
  Copy number: High Copy
Gene/Insert
  Gene/Insert name: MAPRE1 Homology Arms flanking a moxGFP-Puro Cassette (alt name: MAPRE1)
  Species: H. sapiens (human)
  Insert size (bp): 2987
  Entrez Gene: MAPRE1 (a.k.a. EB1)
  Cloning method: Unknown
  Sequencing primers: 5′ CTGCAAGGCGATTAAGTTGGGTAAC; 3′ GGCTCGTATGTTGTGTGGAATTGT
Terms and licenses: Academic/Nonprofit Terms; Industry Terms: Not Available to Industry
Depositor comments: To be co-transfected with sgRNA plasmid px330-PITCh-MAPRE1 https://www.addgene.org/207793 . Please visit https://www.biorxiv.org/content/10.1101/2023.11.01.565029v3 for bioRxiv preprint.
How to cite: qTAG-C-moxGFP-Puro-MAPRE1 was a gift from Laurence Pelletier (Addgene plasmid # 207794 ; http://n2t.net/addgene:207794 ; RRID:Addgene_207794)
